Addgene plasmid #14056: p-rlf-1
Depositing lab: Richard Hynes. Depositing organization: Massachusetts Institute of Technology. Publication: Three different fibronectin mRNAs arise by alternative splicing within the coding region. Schwarzbauer JE, Tamkun JW, Lemischka IR, Hynes RO. Cell. 1983 Dec . 35(2 Pt 1):421-31. 10.1016/0092-8674(83)90175-7 PubMed 6317187.
Backbone
  Vector backbone: pGEM-2
  Backbone manufacturer: Promega
  Backbone size w/o insert (bp): 2869
  Vector type: Mammalian Expression
Growth in bacteria
  Bacterial resistance: Ampicillin, 100 μg/mL
  Growth temperature: 37°C
  Growth strain: DH5alpha
  Copy number: Unknown
Gene/Insert
  Gene/Insert name: Rat Fibronectin
  Species: R. norvegicus (rat)
  Insert size (bp): 500
  GenBank ID: L00191
  Entrez Gene: Fn1 (a.k.a. FIBNEC, fn-1)
  Cloning method: Restriction Enzyme; 5′ cloning site EcoRI (not destroyed); 3′ cloning site EcoRI (not destroyed)
  Sequencing primers: 5′ SP6; 3′ T7
Terms and licenses: Academic/Nonprofit Terms; Industry Terms: Not Available to Industry
How to cite: p-rlf-1 was a gift from Richard Hynes (Addgene plasmid # 14056 ; http://n2t.net/addgene:14056 ; RRID:Addgene_14056)
