[The description below was written by a language model from this plasmid's Addgene catalogue record.]
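Description:
p-rlf-1 is a small bacterial cloning plasmid carrying a fragment of rat (Rattus norvegicus) fibronectin, Fn1, in the Promega pGEM-2 backbone. The backbone is recorded as about 2.9 kb and the insert as roughly 500 bp, so the clone represents only a short portion of the very large fibronectin coding sequence rather than a full-length cDNA. The fragment was inserted by restriction cloning into an EcoRI site, and both flanking EcoRI sites are retained, so the insert can be released intact with that single enzyme. Its orientation in the vector is not stated. The plasmid is selected in E. coli through ampicillin resistance; the copy number is listed as unknown.

The record classifies the vector type as mammalian expression, but it names no mammalian promoter, polyadenylation signal or eukaryotic selection marker. pGEM-2 is generally known as an in vitro transcription vector whose multiple cloning site is flanked by opposing SP6 and T7 phage RNA polymerase promoters, which fits with SP6 and T7 being listed as the sequencing primers. That arrangement allows sense or antisense RNA to be synthesised from either strand of the insert, which suits the preparation of strand-specific probes. The associated publication concerns the generation of multiple fibronectin mRNAs by alternative splicing within the coding region, so the clone is most plausibly a reagent for detecting or mapping fibronectin transcripts and their splice variants. The record does not specify which segment of the gene the fragment covers, and no feature table is available to confirm the annotated elements.
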