>Addgene plasmid #14056 | p-rlf-1 | addgene partial sequence | sequence record 20288 | SP6 5'-ATTTAGGTGACACTATAG-3'
AAGAATCAACCTTTCTCCAGACAGCACCTCCGTGATTGTGTCAGGGCTCATGGTGGCCACCAAGTATGAA
GTCAGCGTCTATGCTCTCAAGGACACATTGACAAGCAGACCAGCTCAGGGAGTCGTCACGACTCTGGAGA
ATGTCAGCCCTCCAAGAAGGGCCCGTGTGACCGACGCTACAGAAACTACCATCACTATTAGCTGGAGAAC
GAAGACAGAGACGATCACTGGCTTCCAAGTCGATGCCATTCCAGCCAATGGCCAGACCCCGGTTCAGAGG
ACCATCAGCCCGGATGTCAGAAGCTATACTATTACAGGTTTACAGCCAGGCACTGACTACAAGATCCACC
TGTACACGCTCAACGACAATGCCCGGAGCTCTCCTGTGGTCATTGATGCCTCCACGGCCATTGATGCCCC
ATCCAACCTGCGGTTCCTGACCACCACACCCAACTCCTTGCTGGTATCATGGCAGGCACCGGAATTCGAG
CTCGCCCGGGGATCCTCTAGAGTCGACCTGCAGCCCAAGCTTGGGTCTCCCTATAGTGAGTCGTATTAAT
TTCGATAAGCCAGCTGCATTAATGAATCGGCCAACGCGCGGGGAGAGGCGGTTTGCGTATTGGGCGCTCT
TCCGCTTCCTCGCTCACTGACTCGCTGCGCTCGGTCGTTCGGCTGCGGCGAGCGGTATCAGCTCA
